Addgene plasmid #170999: EGFP-uTEV1-MAVS-mTA
Purpose: HiLITR protease with MAVS [R537A] C-terminal tmd targeting information (Mitochondria and ER insertion)
Depositing lab: Alice Ting. Depositing organization: Stanford University. Publication: An engineered transcriptional reporter of protein localization identifies regulators of mitochondrial and ER membrane protein trafficking in high-throughput CRISPRi screens. Coukos RW, Yao D, Sanchez ML, Strand ET, Olive ME, Udeshi ND, Weissman JS, Carr SA, Bassik MC, Ting AY. Elife. 2021 Aug 20;10. pii: 69142. doi: 10.7554/eLife.69142. PubMed 34414886.
Backbone
  Vector backbone: pCW-Cas9
  Backbone size w/o insert (bp): 8000
  Vector type: Mammalian Expression, Lentiviral, Synthetic Biology
  Selectable markers: EGFP
Growth in bacteria
  Bacterial resistance: Ampicillin, 100 μg/mL
  Growth temperature: 37°C
  Growth strain: NEB Stable
  Copy number: High Copy
Gene/Insert
  Gene/Insert name: EGFP-uTEV1-MAVS(tmd)[R537A]
  Species: Synthetic
  Insert size (bp): 1600
  Mutation: MAVS(tmd)[R537A]
  Promoter: pTRE-tight (TetOn)
  Cloning method: Gibson Cloning
Terms and licenses: Academic/Nonprofit Terms; Industry Terms: Not Available to Industry
How to cite: EGFP-uTEV1-MAVS-mTA was a gift from Alice Ting (Addgene plasmid # 170999 ; http://n2t.net/addgene:170999 ; RRID:Addgene_170999)
