[The description below was written by a language model from this plasmid's Addgene catalogue record and pLannotate feature annotations shown in this document.]
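Description:
EGFP-uTEV1-MAVS-mTA is a third-generation-style, self-inactivating lentiviral transfer plasmid built on the pCW-Cas9 backbone for doxycycline-inducible expression in mammalian cells. It is propagated in E. coli through a high-copy ColE1/pUC-type origin with ampicillin resistance (AmpR). The lentiviral portion comprises an RSV promoter driving a truncated HIV-1 5' LTR, the Ψ packaging signal with a gag fragment, the RRE for Rev-dependent nuclear export, cPPT/CTS, a WPRE to boost transcript expression, and a ΔU3 3' LTR, followed by an SV40 poly(A) signal and SV40 origin.

The payload is a synthetic fusion of about 1.6 kb placed under the tight TRE promoter (seven tet operators upstream of a minimal CMV promoter). It encodes EGFP, followed by a TEV protease variant (uTEV1), followed by the C-terminal transmembrane domain of human MAVS carrying an R537A mutation. Downstream, a human PGK promoter constitutively drives the reverse tetracycline transactivator rtTA3, so both halves of the Tet-On system are carried on one vector and the fusion is expressed only when doxycycline is supplied. No drug resistance marker for mammalian cells is annotated; EGFP fluorescence is listed as the selectable marker and also reports the protease's expression and localization.

According to the record, this construct supplies the protease component of HiLITR, an engineered transcriptional reporter of protein localization. The mutant MAVS tail anchor directs the protease to both mitochondrial and ER membranes, in contrast to a purely mitochondrial targeting signal. The system was used in high-throughput CRISPRi screens to identify regulators of mitochondrial and ER membrane protein trafficking.
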