Features (pLannotate 1.2.2; 27 found; start..end, strand, type, name):
     51..365     +  promoter       tight TRE promoter: Tet-responsive promoter PTight, consisting of seven tet operator sequences followed by the minimal CMV promoter
    388..1104    +  CDS            EGFP: EGFP is a basic (constitutively fluorescent) green fluorescent protein published in 1996, derived from Aequorea victoria. It is reported to be a rapidly-maturing weak dimer with moderate acid sensitivity.
   1141..1797    +  CDS            TEV protease (fragment): tobacco etch virus protease (Kapust et al., 2001)
   1918..2010    +  CDS            MAVS (fragment): MAVS_HUMAN - Also known as IPS1, KIAA1271, VISA. Experimental evidence at protein level: Swiss-Prot protein existence level 1. Required for innate immune defense against viruses (PubMed:16125763, PubMed:16127453, PubMed:16153868, PubMed:16177806, PubMed:19631370, PubMed:20451243, PubMed:23087404, PubMed:20127681, PubMed:21170385). Acts downstream of DHX33, DDX58/RIG-I and IFIH1/MDA5, which detect intracellular dsRNA produced during viral replication, to coordinate pathways leading to the activation of NF-kappa-B, IRF3 and IRF7, and to the subsequent induction of antiviral cytokines such as IFN
   2028..2538    +  promoter       hPGK promoter: human phosphoglycerate kinase 1 promoter
   2548..3245    +  CDS            rtTA3 (fragment): reverse tetracycline transactivator 3 activates expression from Tet-responsive promoters in the presence of doxycycline
   3175..3285    +  CDS            VP48: 3 tandem repeats of the minimal activation domain of herpes simplex virus VP16 (Cheng et al., 2013)
   3321..3869    +  misc_feature   WPRE (fragment): woodchuck hepatitis virus posttranscriptional regulatory element
   3895..3966    +  CDS            nef (fragment): NEF_HV1Z2 - Experimental evidence at protein level: Swiss-Prot protein existence level 1. Extracellular Nef protein targets CD4(+) T-lymphocytes for apoptosis by interacting with CXCR4 surface receptors. From Human immunodeficiency virus type 1 group M subtype D (isolate Z2/CDC-Z34) (HIV-1).
   3968..4201    +  LTR            3' LTR (ΔU3): self-inactivating 3' long terminal repeat (LTR) from HIV-1
   4273..4394    +  polyA_signal   SV40 poly(A) signal: SV40 polyadenylation signal
   4434..4569    +  rep_origin     SV40 ori: SV40 origin of replication
   4577..4640    +  promoter       AmpR promoter: bla
   4641..5501    +  CDS            AmpR: β-lactamase; bla; confers resistance to ampicillin, carbenicillin, and related antibiotics
   5672..6260    +  rep_origin     ori: high-copy-number ColE1/pMB1/pBR322/pUC origin of replication
   6443..6535    +  CDS            lacI (fragment): lac repressor; lacI; The lac repressor binds to the lac operator to inhibit transcription in E. coli. This inhibition can be relieved by adding lactose or isopropyl-β-D-thiogalactopyranoside (IPTG).
   6548..6569    +  protein_bind   CAP binding site: CAP binding activates transcription in the presence of cAMP. E. coli catabolite activator protein
   6584..6614    +  promoter       lac promoter: promoter for the E. coli lac operon
   6622..6638    +  protein_bind   lac operator: The lac repressor binds to the lac operator to inhibit transcription in E. coli. This inhibition can be relieved by adding lactose or isopropyl-β-D-thiogalactopyranoside (IPTG). lac repressor encoded by lacI
   6683..6701    +  promoter       T3 promoter: promoter for bacteriophage T3 RNA polymerase
   6729..6955    +  promoter       RSV promoter: Rous sarcoma virus enhancer/promoter
   6956..7136    +  LTR            5' LTR (truncated): truncated 5' long terminal repeat (LTR) from HIV-1
   7183..7308    +  misc_feature   HIV-1 Ψ: packaging signal of human immunodeficiency virus type 1
   7292..7655    +  CDS            HIV-1 gag (fragment): gag protein from human immunodeficiency virus 1; gag
   7801..8034    +  misc_feature   RRE: The Rev response element (RRE) of HIV-1 allows for Rev-dependent mRNA export from the nucleus to the cytoplasm.
   8411..8435    +  CDS            Rev (fragment): human immunodeficiency virus 1 (HIV-1) Rev protein; rev; enhances nuclear export of unspliced and incompletely spliced viral mRNAs
   8476..8593    +  misc_feature   cPPT/CTS: central polypurine tract and central termination sequence of HIV-1
>Addgene plasmid #170999 | EGFP-uTEV1-MAVS-mTA | addgene full sequence | sequence record 335667 | Addgene NGS Result
GTTTATTACAGGGACAGCAGAGATCCACTTTGGCCGCGAATCGATATGTCGAGTTTACTCCCTATCAGTG
ATAGAGAACGTATGTCGAGTTTACTCCCTATCAGTGATAGAGAACGATGTCGAGTTTACTCCCTATCAGT
GATAGAGAACGTATGTCGAGTTTACTCCCTATCAGTGATAGAGAACGTATGTCGAGTTTACTCCCTATCA
GTGATAGAGAACGTATGTCGAGTTTATCCCTATCAGTGATAGAGAACGTATGTCGAGTTTACTCCCTATC
AGTGATAGAGAACGTATGTCGAGGTAGGCGTGTACGGTGGGAGGCCTATATAAGCAGAGCTCGTTTAGTG
AACCGTCAGATCGCCTGGAGAATTGGCTAGCGCCACCATGGTGAGCAAGGGCGAGGAGCTGTTCACCGGG
GTGGTGCCCATCCTGGTCGAGCTGGACGGCGACGTAAACGGCCACAAGTTCAGCGTGTCCGGCGAGGGCG
AGGGCGATGCCACCTACGGCAAGCTGACCCTGAAGTTCATCTGCACCACCGGCAAGCTGCCCGTGCCCTG
GCCCACCCTCGTGACCACCCTGACCTACGGCGTGCAGTGCTTCAGCCGCTACCCCGACCACATGAAGCAG
CACGACTTCTTCAAGTCCGCCATGCCCGAAGGCTACGTCCAGGAGCGCACCATCTTCTTCAAGGACGACG
GCAACTACAAGACCCGCGCCGAGGTGAAGTTCGAGGGCGACACCCTGGTGAACCGCATCGAGCTGAAGGG
CATCGACTTCAAGGAGGACGGCAACATCCTGGGGCACAAGCTGGAGTACAACTACAACAGCCACAACGTC
TATATCATGGCCGACAAGCAGAAGAACGGCATCAAGGTGAACTTCAAGATCCGCCACAACATCGAGGACG
GCAGCGTGCAGCTCGCCGACCACTACCAGCAGAACACCCCCATCGGCGACGGCCCCGTGCTGCTGCCCGA
CAACCACTACCTGAGCACCCAGTCCGCCCTGAGCAAAGACCCCAACGAGAAGCGCGATCACATGGTCCTG
CTGGAGTTCGTGACCGCCGCCGGGATCACTCTCGGCATGGACGAGCTGTACAAGGACCTTGGATCTGGCA
CAGGCGGATCCGGTTCAGGCGGAGAAAGCTTGTTTAAGGGACCACGTGATTACAACCCGATATCGAGCAC
CATTTGTCATTTGACGAATGAATCTGATGGGCACACAACATCGTTGTATGGTATTGGATTTGGTCCCTTC
ATCATTACAAACAAGCACTTGTTTAGAAGAAATAATGGAACACTGTTGGTCCAATCACTACATGGTGTAT
TCAAGGTCAAGAACACCACGACTTTGCAACAACACCTCATTGATGGGAGGGACATGATAATTATTCGCAT
GCCTAAGGATTTCCCACCATTTCCTCAAAAGCTGAAATTTAGAGAGCCACAAAGGGAAGAGCGCATATGT
CTTGTGACAACCAACTTCCAAACTAAGAGCATGTCTAGCATGGTGTCAGACACTAGTTGCACATTCCCTT
CATCTGATGGCATATTCTGGAAGCATTGGATTCAAACCAAGGATGGGCAGTGTGGCAATCCATTAGTATC
AACTAGAGATGGGTTCATTGTTGGTATACACTCAGCATCGAATTTCACCAACACAAACAATTATTTCACA
AGCGTGCCGAAAAACTTCATGGAATTGTTGACAAATCAGGAGGCGCAGCAGTGGGTTAGTGGTTGGCGAT
TAAATGCTGACTCAGTATTGTGGGGGGGCCATAAAGTTTTCATGGTGGAATTCGGTTCCACGTCAGGTTC
TGGCAAGCCCGGATCAGGCGAGGGTAGCGGCTCTACTTCTGGGTCTGGTAAGCCTGGGAGTGGAGAGGGG
AGCGGCAGTTCCGGCTCAGGTAGTGGAAGGCCCTCACCTGGGGCTCTGTGGCTCCAGGTGGCTGTGACAG
GGGTGCTGGTAGTCACACTCCTGGTGGTGCTGTACCGGGCGCGTCTGCACTAGGGCCGAATTCATCCGGG
GTTGGGGTTGCGCCTTTTCCAAGGCAGCCCTGGGTTTGCGCAGGGACGCGGCTGCTCTGGGCGTGGTTCC
GGGAAACGCAGCGGCGCCGACCCTGGGTCTCGCACATTCTTCACGTCCGTTCGCAGCGTCACCCGGATCT
TCGCCGCTACCCTTGTGGGCCCCCCGGCGACGCTTCCTGCTCCGCCCCTAAGTCGGGAAGGTTCCTTGCG
GTTCGCGGCGTGCCGGACGTGACAAACGGAAGCCGCACGTCTCACTAGTACCCTCGCAGACGGACAGCGC
CAGGGAGCAATGGCAGCGCGCCGACCGCGATGGGCTGTGGCCAATAGCGGCTGCTCAGCAGGGCGCGCCG
AGAGCAGCGGCCGGGAAGGGGCGGTGCGGGAGGCGGGGTGTGGGGCGGTAGTGTGGGCCCTGTTCCTGCC
CGCGCGGTGTTCCGCATTCTGCAAGCCTCCGGAGCGCACGTCGGCAGTCGGCTCCCTCGTTGACCGAATC
ACCGACCTCTCTCCCCAGCAATTCACCATGTCTAGACTGGACAAGAGCAAAGTCATAAACGGAGCTCTGG
AATTACTCAATGGTGTCGGTATCGAAGGCCTGACGACAAGGAAACTCGCTCAAAAGCTGGGAGTTGAGCA
GCCTACCCTGTACTGGCACGTGAAGAACAAGCGGGCCCTGCTCGATGCCCTGCCAATCGAGATGCTGGAC
AGGCATCATACCCACTTCTGCCCCCTGGAAGGCGAGTCATGGCAAGACTTTCTGCGGAACAACGCCAAGT
CATACCGCTGTGCTCTCCTCTCACATCGCGACGGGGCTAAAGTGCATCTCGGCACCCGCCCAACAGAGAA
ACAGTACGAAACCCTGGAAAATCAGCTCGCGTTCCTGTGTCAGCAAGGCTTCTCCCTGGAGAACGCACTG
TACGCTCTGTCCGCCGTGGGCCACTTTACACTGGGCTGCGTATTGGAGGAACAGGAGCATCAAGTAGCAA
AAGAGGAAAGAGAGACACCTACCACCGATTCTATGCCCCCACTTCTGAGACAAGCAATTGAGCTGTTCGA
CCGGCAGGGAGCCGAACCTGCCTTCCTTTTCGGCCTGGAACTAATCATATGTGGCCTGGAGAAACAGCTA
AAGTGCGAAAGCGGCGGGCCGACCGACGCCCTTGACGATTTTGACTTAGACATGCTCCCAGCCGATGCCC
TTGACGACTTTGACCTTGATATGCTGCCTGCTGACGCTCTTGACGATTTTGACCTTGACATGCTCCCCGG
GTAACTAAGTAAGGATCGATCCAAGATATCGTATTCTTAACTATGTTGCTCCTTTTACGCTATGTGGATA
CGCTGCTTTAATGCCTTTGTATCATGCTATTGCTTCCCGTATGGCTTTCATTTTCTCCTCCTTGTATAAA
TCCTGGTTGCTGTCTCTTTATGAGGAGTTGTGGCCCGTTGTCAGGCAACGTGGCGTGGTGTGCACTGTGT
TTGCTGACGCAACCCCCACTGGTTGGGGCATTGCCACCACCTGTCAGCTCCTTTCCGGGACTTTCGCTTT
CCCCCTCCCTATTGCCACGGCGGAACTCATCGCCGCCTGCCTTGCCCGCTGCTGGACAGGGGCTCGGCTG
TTGGGCACTGACAATTCCGTGGTGTTGTCGGGGAAGCTGACGTCCTTTCCATGGCTGCTCGCCTGTGTTG
CCACCTGGATTCTGCGCGGGACGTCCTTCTGCTACGTCCCTTCGGCCCTCAATCCAGCGGACCTTCCTTC
CCGCGGCCTGCTGCCGGCTCTGCGGCCTCTTCCGCGTCTTCGCCTTCGCCCTCAGACGAGTCGGATCTCC
CTTTGGGCCGCCTCCCCGCCTGTTTCGCCTCGGCGTCCGGACTAGAGGTACCTTTAAGACCAATGACTTA
CAAGGCAGCTGTAGATCTTAGCCACTTTTTAAAAGAAAAGGGGGGACTGGAAGGGCTAATTCACTCCCAA
CGAAGACAAGATCTGCTTTTTGCTTGTACTGGGTCTCTCTGGTTAGACCAGATCTGAGCCTGGGAGCTCT
CTGGCTAACTAGGGAACCCACTGCTTAAGCCTCAATAAAGCTTGCCTTGAGTGCTTCAAGTAGTGTGTGC
CCGTCTGTTGTGTGACTCTGGTAACTAGAGATCCCTCAGACCCTTTTAGTCAGTGTGGAAAATCTCTAGC
AGTAGTAGTTCATGTCATCTTATTATTCAGTATTTATAACTTGCAAAGAAATGAATATCAGAGAGTGAGA
GGAACTTGTTTATTGCAGCTTATAATGGTTACAAATAAAGCAATAGCATCACAAATTTCACAAATAAAGC
ATTTTTTTCACTGCATTCTAGTTGTGGTTTGTCCAAACTCATCAATGTATCTTATCATGTCTGGCTCTAG
CTATCCCGCCCCTAACTCCGCCCATCCCGCCCCTAACTCCGCCCAGTTCCGCCCATTCTCCGCCCCATGG
CTGACTAATTTTTTTTATTTATGCAGAGGCCGAGGCCGCCTCGGCCTCTGAGCTATTCCAGAAGTAGTGA
GGAGGCTTTTTTGGAGGCCTTTCAAATATGTATCCGCTCATGAGACAATAACCCTGATAAATGCTTCAAT
AATATTGAAAAAGGAAGAGTATGAGTATTCAACATTTCCGTGTCGCCCTTATTCCCTTTTTTGCGGCATT
TTGCCTTCCTGTTTTTGCTCACCCAGAAACGCTGGTGAAAGTAAAAGATGCTGAAGATCAGTTGGGTGCA
CGAGTGGGTTACATCGAACTGGATCTCAACAGCGGTAAGATCCTTGAGAGTTTTCGCCCCGAAGAACGTT
TTCCAATGATGAGCACTTTTAAAGTTCTGCTATGTGGCGCGGTATTATCCCGTATTGACGCCGGGCAAGA
GCAACTCGGTCGCCGCATACACTATTCTCAGAATGACTTGGTTGAGTACTCACCAGTCACAGAAAAGCAT
CTTACGGATGGCATGACAGTAAGAGAATTATGCAGTGCTGCCATAACCATGAGTGATAACACTGCGGCCA
ACTTACTTCTGACAACGATCGGAGGACCGAAGGAGCTAACCGCTTTTTTGCACAACATGGGGGATCATGT
AACTCGCCTTGATCGTTGGGAACCGGAGCTGAATGAAGCCATACCAAACGACGAGCGTGACACCACGATG
CCTGTAGCAATGGCAACAACGTTGCGCAAACTATTAACTGGCGAACTACTTACTCTAGCTTCCCGGCAAC
AATTAATAGACTGGATGGAGGCGGATAAAGTTGCAGGACCACTTCTGCGCTCGGCCCTTCCGGCTGGCTG
GTTTATTGCTGATAAATCTGGAGCCGGTGAGCGTGGGTCTCGCGGTATCATTGCAGCACTGGGGCCAGAT
GGTAAGCCCTCCCGTATCGTAGTTATCTACACGACGGGGAGTCAGGCAACTATGGATGAACGAAATAGAC
AGATCGCTGAGATAGGTGCCTCACTGATTAAGCATTGGTAACTGTCAGACCAAGTTTACTCATATATACT
TTAGATTGATTTAAAACTTCATTTTTAATTTAAAAGGATCTAGGTGAAGATCCTTTTTGATAATCTCATG
ACCAAAATCCCTTAACGTGAGTTTTCGTTCCACTGAGCGTCAGACCCCGTAGAAAAGATCAAAGGATCTT
CTTGAGATCCTTTTTTTCTGCGCGTAATCTGCTGCTTGCAAACAAAAAAACCACCGCTACCAGCGGTGGT
TTGTTTGCCGGATCAAGAGCTACCAACTCTTTTTCCGAAGGTAACTGGCTTCAGCAGAGCGCAGATACCA
AATACTGTTCTTCTAGTGTAGCCGTAGTTAGGCCACCACTTCAAGAACTCTGTAGCACCGCCTACATACC
TCGCTCTGCTAATCCTGTTACCAGTGGCTGCTGCCAGTGGCGATAAGTCGTGTCTTACCGGGTTGGACTC
AAGACGATAGTTACCGGATAAGGCGCAGCGGTCGGGCTGAACGGGGGGTTCGTGCACACAGCCCAGCTTG
GAGCGAACGACCTACACCGAACTGAGATACCTACAGCGTGAGCTATGAGAAAGCGCCACGCTTCCCGAAG
GGAGAAAGGCGGACAGGTATCCGGTAAGCGGCAGGGTCGGAACAGGAGAGCGCACGAGGGAGCTTCCAGG
GGGAAACGCCTGGTATCTTTATAGTCCTGTCGGGTTTCGCCACCTCTGACTTGAGCGTCGATTTTTGTGA
TGCTCGTCAGGGGGGCGGAGCCTATGGAAAAACGCCAGCAACGCGGCCTTTTTACGGTTCCTGGCCTTTT
GCTGGCCTTTTGCTCACATGTTCTTTCCTGCGTTATCCCCTGATTCTGTGGATAACCGTATTACCGCCTT
TGAGTGAGCTGATACCGCTCGCCGCAGCCGAACGACCGAGCGCAGCGAGTCAGTGAGCGAGGAAGCGGAA
GAGCGCCCAATACGCAAACCGCCTCTCCCCGCGCGTTGGCCGATTCATTAATGCAGCTGGCACGACAGGT
TTCCCGACTGGAAAGCGGGCAGTGAGCGCAACGCAATTAATGTGAGTTAGCTCACTCATTAGGCACCCCA
GGCTTTACACTTTATGCTTCCGGCTCGTATGTTGTGTGGAATTGTGAGCGGATAACAATTTCACACAGGA
AACAGCTATGACCATGATTACGCCAAGCGCGCAATTAACCCTCACTAAAGGGAACAAAAGCTGGAGCTGC
AAGCTTAATGTAGTCTTATGCAATACTCTTGTAGTCTTGCAACATGGTAACGATGAGTTAGCAACATGCC
TTACAAGGAGAGAAAAAGCACCGTGCATGCCGATTGGTGGAAGTAAGGTGGTACGATCGTGCCTTATTAG
GAAGGCAACAGACGGGTCTGACATGGATTGGACGAACCACTGAATTGCCGCATTGCAGAGATATTGTATT
TAAGTGCCTAGCTCGATACATAAACGGGTCTCTCTGGTTAGACCAGATCTGAGCCTGGGAGCTCTCTGGC
TAACTAGGGAACCCACTGCTTAAGCCTCAATAAAGCTTGCCTTGAGTGCTTCAAGTAGTGTGTGCCCGTC
TGTTGTGTGACTCTGGTAACTAGAGATCCCTCAGACCCTTTTAGTCAGTGTGGAAAATCTCTAGCAGTGG
CGCCCGAACAGGGACTTGAAAGCGAAAGGGAAACCAGAGGAGCTCTCTCGACGCAGGACTCGGCTTGCTG
AAGCGCGCACGGCAAGAGGCGAGGGGCGGCGACTGGTGAGTACGCCAAAAATTTTGACTAGCGGAGGCTA
GAAGGAGAGAGATGGGTGCGAGAGCGTCAGTATTAAGCGGGGGAGAATTAGATCGCGATGGGAAAAAATT
CGGTTAAGGCCAGGGGGAAAGAAAAAATATAAATTAAAACATATAGTATGGGCAAGCAGGGAGCTAGAAC
GATTCGCAGTTAATCCTGGCCTGTTAGAAACATCAGAAGGCTGTAGACAAATACTGGGACAGCTACAACC
ATCCCTTCAGACAGGATCAGAAGAACTTAGATCATTATATAATACAGTAGCAACCCTCTATTGTGTGCAT
CAAAGGATAGAGATAAAAGACACCAAGGAAGCTTTAGACAAGATAGAGGAAGAGCAAAACAAAAGTAAGA
CCACCGCACAGCAAGCGGCCGCTGATCTTCAGACCTGGAGGAGGAGATATGAGGGACAATTGGAGAAGTG
AATTATATAAATATAAAGTAGTAAAAATTGAACCATTAGGAGTAGCACCCACCAAGGCAAAGAGAAGAGT
GGTGCAGAGAGAAAAAAGAGCAGTGGGAATAGGAGCTTTGTTCCTTGGGTTCTTGGGAGCAGCAGGAAGC
ACTATGGGCGCAGCGTCAATGACGCTGACGGTACAGGCCAGACAATTATTGTCTGGTATAGTGCAGCAGC
AGAACAATTTGCTGAGGGCTATTGAGGCGCAACAGCATCTGTTGCAACTCACAGTCTGGGGCATCAAGCA
GCTCCAGGCAAGAATCCTGGCTGTGGAAAGATACCTAAAGGATCAACAGCTCCTGGGGATTTGGGGTTGC
TCTGGAAAACTCATTTGCACCACTGCTGTGCCTTGGAATGCTAGTTGGAGTAATAAATCTCTGGAACAGA
TTTGGAATCACACGACCTGGATGGAGTGGGACAGAGAAATTAACAATTACACAAGCTTAATACACTCCTT
AATTGAAGAATCGCAAAACCAGCAAGAAAAGAATGAACAAGAATTATTGGAATTAGATAAATGGGCAAGT
TTGTGGAATTGGTTTAACATAACAAATTGGCTGTGGTATATAAAATTATTCATAATGATAGTAGGAGGCT
TGGTAGGTTTAAGAATAGTTTTTGCTGTACTTTCTATAGTGAATAGAGTTAGGCAGGGATATTCACCATT
ATCGTTTCAGACCCACCTCCCAACCCCGAGGGGACAATTCTCGACCTCGAGACAAATGGCAGTATTCATC
CACAATTTTAAAAGAAAAGGGGGGATTGGGGGGTACAGTGCAGGGGAAAGAATAGTAGACATAATAGCAA
CAGACATACAAACTAAAGAATTACAAAAACAAATTACAAAAATTCAAAATTTTCGG
